>Addgene plasmid #222671 | pYX-N-Puro-mNeon-TSC22D4 | addgene full sequence | sequence record 448284 | Addgene NGS Result
TCGCGCGTTTCGGTGATGACGGTGAAAACCTCTGACACATGCAGCTCCCGGAGACGGTCACAGCTTGTCT
GTAAGCGGATGCCGGGAGCAGACAAGCCCGTCAGGGCGCGTCAGCGGGTGTTGGCGGGTGTCGGGGCTGG
CTTAACTATGCGGCATCAGAGCAGATTGTACTGAGAGTGCACCATATGCGGTGTGAAATACCGCACAGAT
GCGTAAGGAGAAAATACCGCATCAGGCGCCATTCGCCATTCAGGCTGCGCAACTGTTGGGAAGGGCGATC
GGTGCGGGCCTCTTCGCTATTACGCCAGCTGGCGAAAGGGGGATGTGCTGCAAGGCGATTAAGTTGGGTA
ACGCCAGGGTTTTCCCAGTCACGACGTTGTAAAACGACGGCCAGTGAATTCCTCTCTCTCTCTCTCTCTC
CCCCTCTTTTTCCAGTTTGCAAACTCAGCTCTGGAGTTCAGCAGCAACAGCAGCAGGAAAAACCTGCCCC
TGCTCCCCCCTCCCGCCACCTCCCCTCTCCTCTTCTCCCCTCACCCAGCAGGCACCCCCGGTTCCCGCCA
GGCCCTCCTGCCATGTCGGACCCAGACGTCCCCAGGGGCTCGGATGTCCCCGCCATGTGGCCCCCTTGTT
CCAGGGGTGCCTGAGCCCCTTCAAGGAGCCCCAACCCACCCCCAACCTTGGCCCAGCCCTGAGCCCCAGG
GACCATGGGCAAGAGCAAGACCGGTAGCATGACCGAGTACAAGCCCACGGTGCGCCTCGCCACCCGCGAC
GACGTCCCCAGGGCCGTACGCACCCTCGCCGCCGCGTTCGCCGACTACCCCGCCACGCGCCACACCGTCG
ATCCGGACCGCCACATCGAGCGGGTCACCGAGCTGCAAGAACTCTTCCTCACGCGCGTCGGGCTCGACAT
CGGCAAGGTGTGGGTCGCGGACGACGGCGCCGCGGTGGCGGTCTGGACCACGCCGGAGAGCGTCGAAGCG
GGGGCGGTGTTCGCCGAGATCGGCCCGCGCATGGCCGAGTTGAGCGGTTCCCGGCTGGCCGCGCAGCAAC
AGATGGAAGGCCTCCTGGCGCCGCACCGGCCCAAGGAGCCCGCGTGGTTCCTGGCCACCGTCGGCGTCTC
GCCCGACCACCAGGGCAAGGGTCTGGGCAGCGCCGTCGTGCTCCCCGGAGTGGAGGCGGCCGAGCGCGCC
GGGGTGCCCGCCTTCCTGGAGACCTCCGCGCCCCGCAACCTCCCCTTCTACGAGCGGCTCGGCTTCACCG
TCACCGCCGACGTCGAGGTGCCCGAAGGACCGCGCACCTGGTGCATGACCCGCAAGCCCGGTGCCGGATC
CGGAGCTACTAACTTCAGCCTGCTGAAGCAGGCCGGAGACGTGGAGGAGAACCCTGGACCTTCTAGATAC
CCCTACGACGTGCCCGACTACGCCGGCTATCCGTATGATGTCCCGGACTATGCAGGAAGCGGAATGGTGA
GCAAGGGCGAGGAGGATAACATGGCCTCTCTCCCAGCGACACATGAGTTACACATCTTTGGCTCCATCAA
CGGTGTGGACTTTGACATGGTGGGTCAGGGCACCGGCAATCCAAATGATGGTTATGAGGAGTTAAACCTG
AAGTCCACCAAGGGTGACCTCCAGTTCTCCCCCTGGATTCTGGTCCCTCATATCGGGTATGGCTTCCATC
AGTACCTGCCCTACCCTGACGGGATGTCGCCTTTCCAGGCCGCCATGGTAGATGGCTCCGGATACCAAGT
CCATCGCACAATGCAGTTTGAAGATGGTGCCTCCCTTACTGTTAACTACCGCTACACCTACGAGGGAAGC
CACATCAAAGGAGAGGCCCAGGTGAAGGGGACTGGTTTCCCTGCTGACGGTCCTGTGATGACCAACTCGC
TGACCGCTGCGGACTGGTGCAGGTCGAAGAAGACTTACCCCAACGACAAAACCATCATCAGTACCTTTAA
GTGGAGTTACACCACTGGAAATGGCAAGCGCTACCGGAGCACTGCGCGGACCACCTACACCTTTGCCAAG
CCAATGGCGGCTAACTATCTGAAGAACCAGCCGATGTACGTGTTCCGTAAGACGGAGCTCAAGCACTCCA
AGACCGAGCTCAACTTCAAGGAGTGGCAAAAGGCCTTTACCGATGTGATGGGCATGGACGAGCTGTACAA
GGGAGGAAGCGGAGGATCTGGCGGTACCAGCGGGGGCAAGAAGAAGAGTAGTTTTCAAATCACCAGCGTC
ACTACGGACTATGAGGGCCCTGGGAGCCCAGGGGCTTCGGATCCCCCTACCCCACAGCCCCCAACCGGGC
CCCCGCCCCGCCTGCCCAATGGGGAGCCCAGCCCCGATCCGGGGGGCAAGGGCACCCCCCGGAATGGCTC
CCCACCACCTGGGGCCCCTTCCTCCCGTTTCCGGGTGGTGAAGCTGCCCCACGGCCTGGGAGAGCCTTAT
CGCCGCGGTCGCTGGACGTGTGTGGATGTTTATGAGCGAGACCTGGAGCCCCACAGCTTCGGCGGACTCC
TGGAGGGAATTCGAGGGGCCTCAGGGGGCGCCGGGGGCAGATCTTTGGATTCCAGGTTGGAGCTGGCCAG
CCTCGGCCTGGGCGCCCCCACCCCACCGTCAGGCCTGTCTCAGGGCCCCACCTCCTGGCTCCGTCCACCC
CCCACCTCTCCTGGACCTCAGGCCCGCTCCTTCACTGGGGGACTGGGCCAGCTGGTGGTGCCCAGCAAAG
CCAAGGCAGAGAAACCCCCACTGTCGGCCTCCTCACCCCAGCAGCGCCCCCCAGAGCCTGAGACCGGTGA
GAGTGCGGGCACATCCCGGGCTGCCACGCCCCTGCCCTCTCTGAGGGTGGAAGCGGAGGCTGGGGGCTCA
GGGGCCAGGACCCCTCCACTGTCCCGGAGGAAAGCTGTAGACATGCGGCTGCGGATGGAGTTGGGTGCTC
CAGAAGAGATGGGGCAGGTAAGACCTGGGTTCTAGGGCTGGCCCATCAGCCCTGGCCTAACCTCTATCTT
GAGCCTCCTTCCTCCTCCTCCCCCCCCTCTCCTCCTCCTTCTCCATCACTTTATAAGATCAGATAGCCCT
CTTCTCTGTGCCTGCCAGGTCACTCTGAAGCCCCTTCCTCCTACTTCATTTTCTGTCTCAGCCTCCTTCC
TGTTTTTCTGCACCCTCTCTCTTTAAGCTTGGCGTAATCATGGTCATAGCTGTTTCCTGTGTGAAATTGT
TATCCGCTCACAATTCCACACAACATACGAGCCGGAAGCATAAAGTGTAAAGCCTGGGGTGCCTAATGAG
TGAGCTAACTCACATTAATTGCGTTGCGCTCACTGCCCGCTTTCCAGTCGGGAAACCTGTCGTGCCAGCT
GCATTAATGAATCGGCCAACGCGCGGGGAGAGGCGGTTTGCGTATTGGGCGCTCTTCCGCTTCCTCGCTC
ACTGACTCGCTGCGCTCGGTCGTTCGGCTGCGGCGAGCGGTATCAGCTCACTCAAAGGCGGTAATACGGT
TATCCACAGAATCAGGGGATAACGCAGGAAAGAACATGTGAGCAAAAGGCCAGCAAAAGGCCAGGAACCG
TAAAAAGGCCGCGTTGCTGGCGTTTTTCCATAGGCTCCGCCCCCCTGACGAGCATCACAAAAATCGACGC
TCAAGTCAGAGGTGGCGAAACCCGACAGGACTATAAAGATACCAGGCGTTTCCCCCTGGAAGCTCCCTCG
TGCGCTCTCCTGTTCCGACCCTGCCGCTTACCGGATACCTGTCCGCCTTTCTCCCTTCGGGAAGCGTGGC
GCTTTCTCATAGCTCACGCTGTAGGTATCTCAGTTCGGTGTAGGTCGTTCGCTCCAAGCTGGGCTGTGTG
CACGAACCCCCCGTTCAGCCCGACCGCTGCGCCTTATCCGGTAACTATCGTCTTGAGTCCAACCCGGTAA
GACACGACTTATCGCCACTGGCAGCAGCCACTGGTAACAGGATTAGCAGAGCGAGGTATGTAGGCGGTGC
TACAGAGTTCTTGAAGTGGTGGCCTAACTACGGCTACACTAGAAGAACAGTATTTGGTATCTGCGCTCTG
CTGAAGCCAGTTACCTTCGGAAAAAGAGTTGGTAGCTCTTGATCCGGCAAACAAACCACCGCTGGTAGCG
GTGGTTTTTTTGTTTGCAAGCAGCAGATTACGCGCAGAAAAAAAGGATCTCAAGAAGATCCTTTGATCTT
TTCTACGGGGTCTGACGCTCAGTGGAACGAAAACTCACGTTAAGGGATTTTGGTCATGAGATTATCAAAA
AGGATCTTCACCTAGATCCTTTTAAATTAAAAATGAAGTTTTAAATCAATCTAAAGTATATATGAGTAAA
CTTGGTCTGACAGTTACCAATGCTTAATCAGTGAGGCACCTATCTCAGCGATCTGTCTATTTCGTTCATC
CATAGTTGCCTGACTCCCCGTCGTGTAGATAACTACGATACGGGAGGGCTTACCATCTGGCCCCAGTGCT
GCAATGATACCGCGAGACCCACGCTCACCGGCTCCAGATTTATCAGCAATAAACCAGCCAGCCGGAAGGG
CCGAGCGCAGAAGTGGTCCTGCAACTTTATCCGCCTCCATCCAGTCTATTAATTGTTGCCGGGAAGCTAG
AGTAAGTAGTTCGCCAGTTAATAGTTTGCGCAACGTTGTTGCCATTGCTACAGGCATCGTGGTGTCACGC
TCGTCGTTTGGTATGGCTTCATTCAGCTCCGGTTCCCAACGATCAAGGCGAGTTACATGATCCCCCATGT
TGTGCAAAAAAGCGGTTAGCTCCTTCGGTCCTCCGATCGTTGTCAGAAGTAAGTTGGCCGCAGTGTTATC
ACTCATGGTTATGGCAGCACTGCATAATTCTCTTACTGTCATGCCATCCGTAAGATGCTTTTCTGTGACT
GGTGAGTACTCAACCAAGTCATTCTGAGAATAGTGTATGCGGCGACCGAGTTGCTCTTGCCCGGCGTCAA
TACGGGATAATACCGCGCCACATAGCAGAACTTTAAAAGTGCTCATCATTGGAAAACGTTCTTCGGGGCG
AAAACTCTCAAGGATCTTACCGCTGTTGAGATCCAGTTCGATGTAACCCACTCGTGCACCCAACTGATCT
TCAGCATCTTTTACTTTCACCAGCGTTTCTGGGTGAGCAAAAACAGGAAGGCAAAATGCCGCAAAAAAGG
GAATAAGGGCGACACGGAAATGTTGAATACTCATACTCTTCCTTTTTCAATATTATTGAAGCATTTATCA
GGGTTATTGTCTCATGAGCGGATACATATTTGAATGTATTTAGAAAAATAAACAAATAGGGGTTCCGCGC
ACATTTCCCCGAAAAGTGCCACCTGACGTCTAAGAAACCATTATTATCATGACATTAACCTATAAAAATA
GGCGTATCACGAGGCCCTTTCGTC
Features (pLannotate 1.2.2; 13 found; start..end, strand, type, name):
    137..236     +  misc_feature   bom (fragment): basis of mobility region from pBR322
    242..399     -  CDS            lacZα (fragment): LacZα fragment of β-galactosidase; lacZ fragment
    729..1325    +  CDS            PuroR (fragment): puromycin N-acetyltransferase; pac from Streptomyces; confers resistance to puromycin
   1464..2171    +  CDS            mNeonGreen: mNeonGreen is a basic (constitutively fluorescent) green/yellow fluorescent protein published in 2013, derived from Branchiostoma lanceolatum. It is reported to be a very rapidly-maturing monomer with moderate acid sensitivity.
   2199..2999    +  CDS            TSC22D4 (fragment): T22D4_HUMAN - Also known as THG1, TILZ2. Experimental evidence at protein level: Swiss-Prot protein existence level 1. Transcriptional repressor. From Homo sapiens (Human).
   3217..3233    -  protein_bind   lac operator: The lac repressor binds to the lac operator to inhibit transcription in E. coli. This inhibition can be relieved by adding lactose or isopropyl-β-D-thiogalactopyranoside (IPTG). lac repressor encoded by lacI
   3241..3271    -  promoter       lac promoter: promoter for the E. coli lac operon
   3286..3307    -  protein_bind   CAP binding site: CAP binding activates transcription in the presence of cAMP. E. coli catabolite activator protein
   3320..3412    -  CDS            lacI (fragment): lac repressor; lacI; The lac repressor binds to the lac operator to inhibit transcription in E. coli. This inhibition can be relieved by adding lactose or isopropyl-β-D-thiogalactopyranoside (IPTG).
   3595..4183    -  rep_origin     ori: high-copy-number ColE1/pMB1/pBR322/pUC origin of replication
   4354..5214    -  CDS            AmpR: β-lactamase; bla; confers resistance to ampicillin, carbenicillin, and related antibiotics
   5215..5319    -  promoter       AmpR promoter: bla
   5414..35      +  CDS            rop (fragment) (across the origin): Rop protein, which maintains plasmids at low copy number; rop
