[The description below was written by a language model from this plasmid's Addgene catalogue record and pLannotate feature annotations shown in this document.]
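Description:
pYX-N-Puro-mNeon-TSC22D4 is a pUC19-based donor plasmid made to tag the endogenous human TSC22D4 gene with mNeonGreen at its N-terminus. Although catalogued as a bacterial expression vector, its stated purpose is genomic knock-in, so it serves as a template propagated in E. coli rather than as an expression construct in its own right. It replicates from the high-copy ColE1/pUC origin and is selected with ampicillin through the AmpR (β-lactamase) gene and its native promoter. Remnants of the pUC19 cloning region remain on either side of the insert: a lacZα fragment, the lac promoter and operator, the CAP binding site and a short lacI fragment. Small bom and rop fragments are also annotated.

The payload, assembled by Gibson cloning, reads in one orientation: a puromycin N-acetyltransferase coding sequence (PuroR), then the complete mNeonGreen coding sequence, then about 800 nt matching TSC22D4. No mammalian promoter or polyadenylation signal is annotated. This is consistent with a design in which the cassette depends on the endogenous TSC22D4 promoter after integration, with the TSC22D4 fragment probably acting as one homology arm. The unannotated stretch upstream of PuroR may contain the other arm, but the record does not state this. Neither does it identify what lies in the gap between PuroR and mNeonGreen, for example a self-cleaving peptide, or which nuclease or guide RNA is used for integration. Puromycin allows enrichment of correctly edited mammalian cells. The resulting mNeonGreen-TSC22D4 fusion, expressed at native levels, can be used for fluorescence imaging of the protein. The associated work concerns the TSC22D, WNK and NRBP gene families in cell volume regulation.
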