Addgene plasmid #222671: pYX-N-Puro-mNeon-TSC22D4
Purpose: endogenously tag TSC22D4 with N-terminal mNeon
Depositing lab: Jason Moffat. Depositing organization: University of Toronto. Publication: The TSC22D, WNK, and NRBP gene families exhibit functional buffering and evolved with Metazoa for cell volume regulation. Xiao YX, Lee SY, Aguilera-Uribe M, Samson R, Au A, Khanna Y, Liu Z, Cheng R, Aulakh K, Wei J, Farias AG, Reilly T, Birkadze S, Habsid A, Brown KR, Chan K, Mero P, Huang JQ, Billmann M, Rahman M, Myers C, Andrews BJ, Youn JY, Yip CM, Rotin D, Derry WB, Forman-Kay JD, Moses AM, Pritisanac I, Gingras AC, Moffat J. Cell Rep. 2024 Jul 23;43(7):114417. doi: 10.1016/j.celrep.2024.114417. Epub 2024 Jul 8. PubMed 38980795.
Backbone
  Vector backbone: pUC19
  Vector type: Bacterial Expression
  Selectable markers: Puromycin
Growth in bacteria
  Bacterial resistance: Ampicillin, 100 μg/mL
  Growth temperature: 37°C
  Growth strain: DH5alpha
  Copy number: High Copy
Gene/Insert
  Gene/Insert name: TSC22D4
  Species: H. sapiens (human)
  Entrez Gene: TSC22D4 (a.k.a. SPACDR, THG-1, THG1, TILZ2)
  Tag / fusion protein: mNeon (N terminal on insert)
  Cloning method: Gibson Cloning
Terms and licenses: Academic/Nonprofit Terms; Industry Terms: Not Available to Industry
How to cite: pYX-N-Puro-mNeon-TSC22D4 was a gift from Jason Moffat (Addgene plasmid # 222671 ; http://n2t.net/addgene:222671 ; RRID:Addgene_222671)
